>Addgene plasmid #213619 | pET SUMO-syt1 (96-421) | addgene full sequence | sequence record 421646 | Addgene NGS Result
AACCAGCATCGCAGTGGGAACGATGCCCTCATTCAGCATTTGCATGGTTTGTTGAAAACCGGACATGGCA
CTCCAGTCGCCTTCCCGTTCCGCTATCGGCTGAATTTGATTGCGAGTGAGATATTTATGCCAGCCAGCCA
GACGCAGACGCGCCGAGACAGAACTTAATGGGCCCGCTAACAGCGCGATTTGCTGGTGACCCAATGCGAC
CAGATGCTCCACGCCCAGTCGCGTACCGTCTTCATGGGAGAAAATAATACTGTTGATGGGTGTCTGGTCA
GAGACATCAAGAAATAACGCCGGAACATTAGTGCAGGCAGCTTCCACAGCAATGGCATCCTGGTCATCCA
GCGGATAGTTAATGATCAGCCCACTGACGCGTTGCGCGAGAAGATTGTGCACCGCCGCTTTACAGGCTTC
GACGCCGCTTCGTTCTACCATCGACACCACCACGCTGGCACCCAGTTGATCGGCGCGAGATTTAATCGCC
GCGACAATTTGCGACGGCGCGTGCAGGGCCAGACTGGAGGTGGCAACGCCAATCAGCAACGACTGTTTGC
CCGCCAGTTGTTGTGCCACGCGGTTGGGAATGTAATTCAGCTCCGCCATCGCCGCTTCCACTTTTTCCCG
CGTTTTCGCAGAAACGTGGCTGGCCTGGTTCACCACGCGGGAAACGGTCTGATAAGAGACACCGGCATAC
TCTGCGACATCGTATAACGTTACTGGTTTCACATTCACCACCCTGAATTGACTCTCTTCCGGGCGCTATC
ATGCCATACCGCGAAAGGTTTTGCGCCATTCGATGGTGTCCGGGATCTCGACGCTCTCCCTTATGCGACT
CCTGCATTAGGAAGCAGCCCAGTAGTAGGTTGAGGCCGTTGAGCACCGCCGCCGCAAGGAATGGTGCATG
CAAGGAGATGGCGCCCAACAGTCCCCCGGCCACGGGGCCTGCCACCATACCCACGCCGAAACAAGCGCTC
ATGAGCCCGAAGTGGCGAGCCCGATCTTCCCCATCGGTGATGTCGGCGATATAGGCGCCAGCAACCGCAC
CTGTGGCGCCGGTGATGCCGGCCACGATGCGTCCGGCGTAGAGGATCGAGATCTCGATCCCGCGAAATTA
ATACGACTCACTATAGGGGAATTGTGAGCGGATAACAATTCCCCTCTAGAAATAATTTTGTTTAACTTTA
AGAAGGAGATATACATATGGGCAGCAGCCATCATCATCATCATCACGGCAGCGGCCTGGTGCCGCGCGGC
AGCGCTAGCATGTCGGACTCAGAAGTCAATCAAGAAGCTAAGCCAGAGGTCAAGCCAGAAGTCAAGCCTG
AGACTCACATCAATTTAAAGGTGTCCGATGGATCTTCAGAGATCTTCTTCAAGATCAAAAAGACCACTCC
TTTAAGAAGGCTGATGGAAGCGTTCGCTAAAAGACAGGGTAAGGAAATGGACTCCTTAAGATTCTTGTAC
GACGGTATTAGAATTCAAGCTGATCAGACCCCTGAAGATTTGGACATGGAGGATAACGATATTATTGAGG
CTCACAGAGAACAGATTGGTGGATCCGGAGGAAAGAACGCCATTAACATGAAAGACGTGAAAGACTTAGG
GAAGACCATGAAGGATCAGGCCCTTAAGGATGACGATGCTGAAACCGGACTGACTGATGGAGAAGAAAAG
GAAGAGCCCAAGGAAGAGGAGAAACTGGGAAAGCTCCAATATTCACTGGACTATGACTTCCAGAATAACC
AGCTGTTGGTGGGAATCATCCAGGCTGCTGAACTGCCCGCCCTGGACATGGGGGGTACATCCGATCCATA
CGTCAAAGTCTTCCTGCTGCCTGACAAAAAGAAGAAATTTGAGACTAAAGTCCACCGGAAAACCCTCAAT
CCAGTCTTCAATGAACAATTTACTTTCAAGGTACCCTACTCGGAATTAGGTGGCAAAACCCTGGTGATGG
CTGTGTATGACTTTGATCGCTTCTCCAAGCACGACATCATCGGAGAGTTCAAAGTTCCTATGAACACCGT
GGATTTTGGCCATGTGACCGAGGAGTGGCGCGATCTCCAGAGCGCTGAGAAAGAAGAGCAAGAGAAACTG
GGTGACATCTGCTTCTCCCTCCGCTACGTCCCTACTGCCGGCAAACTGACTGTTGTCATTCTGGAAGCCA
AGAACCTGAAGAAGATGGATGTGGGTGGCTTATCTGATCCCTACGTGAAGATTCACCTGATGCAGAACGG
TAAGAGGCTGAAGAAGAAAAAGACGACGATTAAGAAGAACACACTCAACCCCTACTACAACGAGTCCTTC
AGCTTTGAAGTTCCGTTCGAGCAAATCCAGAAAGTGCAAGTGGTGGTAACTGTTTTGGACTATGACAAGA
TTGGCAAGAACGACGCCATCGGCAAAGTCTTCGTTGGTTACAACAGCACTGGGGCGGAGCTGCGACACTG
GTCAGACATGCTGGCCAACCCCCGGCGACCCATCGCACAGTGGCACACTCTGCAGGTAGAGGAGGAGGTT
GATGCCATGCTGGCTGTCAAGAAGTAAAAGCTTAGGTATTTATTCGGCGCAAAGTGCGTCGGGTGATGCT
GCCAACTTAGTCGAGCACCACCACCACCACCACTGAGATCCGGCTGCTAACAAAGCCCGAAAGGAAGCTG
AGTTGGCTGCTGCCACCGCTGAGCAATAACTAGCATAACCCCTTGGGGCCTCTAAACGGGTCTTGAGGGG
TTTTTTGCTGAAAGGAGGAACTATATCCGGATTGGCGAATGGG
[124 nt withheld, positions 2774-2897]
C
[91 nt withheld, positions 2899-2989]
A
[49 nt withheld, positions 2991-3039]
CCTTTGACGTTGGAGTCCACGTTCTTT
[37 nt withheld, positions 3067-3103]
ACCCTATCTCGGTCTATTCTTTTGATTTATAAGGGATTTTGCCGATTTCGGCCTATTGGTTAAAAAATGA
GCTGATTTAACAAAAATTTAACGCGAATTTTAACAAAATATTAACGCTTACAATTTAGGTGGCACTTTTC
GGGGAAATGTGCGCGGAACCCCTATTTGTTTATTTTTCTAAATACATTCAAATATGTATCCGCTCATGAA
TTAATTCTTAGAAAAACTCATCGAGCATCAAATGAAACTGCAATTTATTCATATCAGGATTATCAATACC
ATATTTTTGAAAAAGCCGTTTCTGTAATGAAGGAGAAAACTCACCGAGGCAGTTCCATAGGATGGCAAGA
TCCTGGTATCGGTCTGCGATTCCGACTCGTCCAACATCAATACAACCTATTAATTTCCCCTCGTCAAAAA
TAAGGTTATCAAGTGAGAAATCACCATGAGTGACGACTGAATCCGGTGAGAATGGCAAAAGTTTATGCAT
TTCTTTCCAGACTTGTTCAACAGGCCAGCCATTACGCTCGTCATCAAAATCACTCGCATCAACCAAACCG
TTATTCATTCGTGATTGCGCCTGAGCGAGACGAAATACGCGATCGCTGTTAAAAGGACAATTACAAACAG
GAATCGAATGCAACCGGCGCAGGAACACTGCCAGCGCATCAACAATATTTTCACCTGAATCAGGATATTC
TTCTAATACCTGGAATGCTGTTTTCCCGGGGATCGCAGTGGTGAGTAACCATGCATCATCAGGAGTACGG
ATAAAATGCTTGATGGTCGGAAGAGGCATAAATTCCGTCAGCCAGTTTAGTCTGACCATCTCATCTGTAA
CATCATTGGCAACGCTACCTTTGCCATGTTTCAGAAACAACTCTGGCGCATCGGGCTTCCCATACAATCG
ATAGATTGTCGCACCTGATTGCCCGACATTATCGCGAGCCCATTTATACCCATATAAATCAGCATCCATG
TTGGAATTTAATCGCGGCCTAGAGCAAGACGTTTCCCGTTGAATATGGCTCATAACACCCCTTGTATTAC
TGTTTATGTAAGCAGACAGTTTTATTGTTCATGACCAAAATCCCTTAACGTGAGTTTTCGTTCCACTGAG
CGTCAGACCCCGTAGAAAAGATCAAAGGATCTTCTTGAGATCCTTTTTTTCTGCGCGTAATCTGCTGCTT
GCAAACAAAAAAACCACCGCTACCAGCGGTGGTTTGTTTGCCGGATCAAGAGCTACCAACTCTTTTTCCG
AAGGTAACTGGCTTCAGCAGAGCGCAGATACCAAATACTGTCCTTCTAGTGTAGCCGTAGTTAGGCCACC
ACTTCAAGAACTCTGTAGCACCGCCTACATACCTCGCTCTGCTAATCCTGTTACCAGTGGCTGCTGCCAG
TGGCGATAAGTCGTGTCTTACCGGGTTGGACTCAAGACGATAGTTACCGGATAAGGCGCAGCGGTCGGGC
TGAACGGGGGGTTCGTGCACACAGCCCAGCTTGGAGCGAACGACCTACACCGAACTGAGATACCTACAGC
GTGAGCTATGAGAAAGCGCCACGCTTCCCGAAGGGAGAAAGGCGGACAGGTATCCGGTAAGCGGCAGGGT
CGGAACAGGAGAGCGCACGAGGGAGCTTCCAGGGGGAAACGCCTGGTATCTTTATAGTCCTGTCGGGTTT
CGCCACCTCTGACTTGAGCGTCGATTTTTGTGATGCTCGTCAGGGGGGCGGAGCCTATGGAAAAACGCCA
GCAACGCGGCCTTTTTACGGTTCCTGGCCTTTTGCTGGCCTTTTGCTCACATGTTCTTTCCTGCGTTATC
CCCTGATTCTGTGGATAACCGTATTACCGCCTTTGAGTGAGCTGATACCGCTCGCCGCAGCCGAACGACC
GAGCGCAGCGAGTCAGTGAGCGAGGAAGCGGAAGAGCGCCTGATGCGGTATTTTCTCCTTACGCATCTGT
GCGGTATTTCACACCGCAATGGTGCACTCTCAGTACAATCTGCTCTGATGCCGCATAGTTAAGCCAGTAT
ACACTCCGCTATCGCTACGTGACTGGGTCATGGCTGCGCCCCGACACCCGCCAACACCCGCTGACGCGCC
CTGACGGGCTTGTCTGCTCCCGGCATCCGCTTACAGACAAGCTGTGACCGTCTCCGGGAGCTGCATGTGT
CAGAGGTTTTCACCGTCATCACCGAAACGCGCGAGGCAGCTGCGGTAAAGCTCATCAGCGTGGTCGTGAA
GCGATTCACAGATGTCTGCCTGTTCATCCGCGTCCAGCTCGTTGAGTTTCTCCAGAAGCGTTAATGTCTG
GCTTCTGATAAAGCGGGCCATGTTAAGGGCGGTTTTTTCCTGTTTGGTCACTGATGCCTCCGTGTAAGGG
GGATTTCTGTTCATGGGGGTAATGATACCGATGAAACGAGAGAGGATGCTCACGATACGGGTTACTGATG
ATGAACATGCCCGGTTACTGGAACGTTGTGAGGGTAAACAACTGGCGGTATGGATGCGGCGGGACCAGAG
AAAAATCACTCAGGGTCAATGCCAGCGCTTCGTTAATACAGATGTAGGTGTTCCACAGGGTAGCCAGCAG
CATCCTGCGATGCAGATCCGGAACATAATGGTGCAGGGCGCTGACTTCCGCGTTTCCAGACTTTACGAAA
CACGGAAACCGAAGACCATTCATGTTGTTGCTCAGGTCGCAGACGTTTTGCAGCAGCAGTCGCTTCACGT
TCGCTCGCGTATCGGTGATTCATTCTGCTAACCAGTAAGGCAACCCCGCCAGCCTAGCCGGGTCCTCAAC
GACAGGAGCACGATCATGCGCACCCGTGGGGCCGCCATGCCGGCGATAATGGCCTGCTTCTCGCCGAAAC
GTTTGGTGGCGGGACCAGTGACGAAGGCTTGAGCGAGGGCGTGCAAGATTCCGAATACCGCAAGCGACAG
GCCGATCATCGTCGCGCTCCAGCGAAAGCGGTCCTCGCCGAAAATGACCCAGAGCGCTGCCGGCACCTGT
CCTACGAGTTGCATGATAAAGAAGACAGTCATAAGTGCGGCGACGATAGTCATGCCCCGCGCCCACCGGA
AGGAGCTGACTGGGTTGAAGGCTCTCAAGGGCATCGGTCGAGATCCCGGTGCCTAATGAGTGAGCTAACT
TACATTAATTGCGTTGCGCTCACTGCCCGCTTTCCAGTCGGGAAACCTGTCGTGCCAGCTGCATTAATGA
ATCGGCCAACGCGCGGGGAGAGGCGGTTTGCGTATTGGGCGCCAGGGTGGTTTTTCTTTTCACCAGTGAG
ACGGGCAACAGCTGATTGCCCTTCACCGCCTGGCCCTGAGAGAGTTGCAGCAAGCGGTCCACGCTGGTTT
GCCCCAGCAGGCGAAAATCCTGTTTGATGGTGGTTAACGGCGGGATATAACATGAGCTGTCTTCGGTATC
GTCGTATCCCACTACCGAGATATCCGCACCAACGCGCAGCCCGGACTCGGTAATGGCGCGCATTGCGCCC
AGCGCCATCTGATCGTTGGC
Features (pLannotate 1.2.2; 22 found; start..end, strand, type, name):
    733..810     -  promoter       lacI promoter: lacI
    818..1097    -  CDS            TcR (fragment): tetracycline efflux protein; tet; confers resistance to tetracycline
   1119..1137    +  promoter       T7 promoter: promoter for bacteriophage T7 RNA polymerase
   1138..1162    +  protein_bind   lac operator: The lac repressor binds to the lac operator to inhibit transcription in E. coli. This inhibition can be relieved by adding lactose or isopropyl-β-D-thiogalactopyranoside (IPTG). lac repressor encoded by lacI
   1177..1199    +  RBS            RBS: efficient ribosome binding site from bacteriophage T7 gene 10 (Olins and Rangwala, 1989)
   1219..1235    +  CDS            capTEV™ (fragment): composite tag for in vivo biotinylation, TEV protease cleavage, and 6xHis tagging
   1246..1263    +  CDS            thrombin site: thrombin recognition and cleavage site
   1270..1562    +  CDS            SUMO (fragment): cleavable ubiquitin-like protein tag; S. cerevisiae SMT3 (truncated)
   1570..2544    +  CDS            Syt1 (fragment): SYT1_MOUSE - Experimental evidence at protein level: Swiss-Prot protein existence level 1. Calcium sensor that participates in triggering neurotransmitter release at the synapse (PubMed:11242035). May have a regulatory role in the membrane interactions during trafficking of synaptic vesicles at the active zone of the synapse (PubMed:7961887). It binds acidic phospholipids with a specificity that requires the presence of both an acidic head group and a diacyl backbone. A Ca(2+)- dependent interaction between synaptotagmin and putative receptors for activated protein kinase C has also been repor
   2606..2623    +  CDS            9xHis (fragment): 9xHis affinity tag
   2633..2682    +  CDS            SET1 (fragment): solubility-enhancement tag derived from T7 phage gene 10B
   2690..2737    +  terminator     T7 terminator: transcription terminator for bacteriophage T7 RNA polymerase
   2774..3202    +  rep_origin     f1 ori (sequence partly withheld): f1 bacteriophage origin of replication; arrow indicates direction of (+) strand synthesis
   3255..3312    +  promoter       AmpR promoter (fragment): bla
   3321..4136    -  CDS            KanR: aminoglycoside phosphotransferase; aph(3')-Ia; confers resistance to kanamycin in bacteria or G418 (Geneticin®) in eukaryotes
   4258..4846    +  rep_origin     ori: high-copy-number ColE1/pMB1/pBR322/pUC origin of replication
   5032..5171    -  misc_feature   bom: basis of mobility region from pBR322
   5273..5464    -  CDS            rop: Rop protein, which maintains plasmids at low copy number; rop
   5481..5861    +  CDS            YPB1_ECOLX: Protein predicted: Swiss-Prot protein existence level 4. From Escherichia coli.
   5933..6224    -  CDS            TcR (fragment): tetracycline efflux protein; tet; confers resistance to tetracycline
   6239..6260    -  protein_bind   CAP binding site: CAP binding activates transcription in the presence of cAMP. E. coli catabolite activator protein
   6273..732     -  CDS            lacI (across the origin): lac repressor; lacI; The lac repressor binds to the lac operator to inhibit transcription in E. coli. This inhibition can be relieved by adding lactose or isopropyl-β-D-thiogalactopyranoside (IPTG).
