[The description below was written by a language model from this plasmid's Addgene catalogue record and pLannotate feature annotations shown in this document.]
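Description:
pET SUMO-syt1 (96-421) is a 6.6 kb bacterial expression plasmid built on the pET SUMO backbone for producing a SUMO-tagged fragment of rat synaptotagmin-1 in E. coli. It carries a ColE1/pBR322-type origin together with the rop gene and bom region, consistent with its catalogued low copy number, and is selected with kanamycin through an aph(3')-Ia resistance gene. An f1 origin is also present, along with short tetracycline-resistance remnants left over from the pBR322 lineage.

Expression is driven by a T7 promoter followed by a lac operator and the T7 gene 10 ribosome binding site, and transcription ends at a T7 terminator. The plasmid-borne lacI gene supplies lac repressor, so expression stays repressed until it is induced with IPTG in a host that provides T7 RNA polymerase; the record names BL21 cells for expression. The open reading frame begins with a short leader annotated as a His-tag-containing fragment and a thrombin cleavage site. This is followed by yeast SMT3 (SUMO), a cleavable ubiquitin-like tag, which is fused at the N-terminus of Syt1 residues 96-421, inserted by Gibson cloning. The annotation tool matched the insert to the mouse protein, but the catalogue lists it as rat. His-tag and T7 gene 10-derived fragments are annotated downstream of the insert, and the record does not indicate whether they are translated as part of the fusion.

Synaptotagmin-1 is a calcium sensor for synaptic vesicle exocytosis. The associated study compared synaptotagmin-1 and synaptotagmin-7 in membrane penetration and fusion pore formation, which suggests the construct was used to make recombinant protein for such assays.
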