Addgene plasmid #213619: pET SUMO-syt1 (96-421)
Purpose: Bacterial expression of SUMO-tagged rat syt1 (96-421)
Depositing lab: Edwin Chapman. Depositing organization: University of Wisconsin, Madison. Publication: Synaptotagmin-7 outperforms synaptotagmin-1 to promote the formation of large, stable fusion pores via robust membrane penetration. Courtney KC, Mandal T, Mehta N, Wu L, Li Y, Das D, Cui Q, Chapman ER. Nat Commun. 2023 Nov 27;14(1):7761. doi: 10.1038/s41467-023-42497-8. PubMed 38012142.
Backbone
  Vector backbone: pET SUMO
  Vector type: Bacterial Expression
Growth in bacteria
  Bacterial resistance: Kanamycin, 50 μg/mL
  Growth temperature: 37°C
  Growth strain: DH5alpha
  Growth instructions: Use BL21 cells for protein expression.
  Copy number: Low Copy
Gene/Insert
  Gene/Insert name: syt1 (96-421)
  Species: R. norvegicus (rat)
  Entrez Gene: Syt1 (a.k.a. P65)
  Tag / fusion protein: SUMO (N terminal on insert)
  Cloning method: Gibson Cloning
Terms and licenses: Academic/Nonprofit Terms; Industry Terms: Not Available to Industry
How to cite: pET SUMO-syt1 (96-421) was a gift from Edwin Chapman (Addgene plasmid # 213619 ; http://n2t.net/addgene:213619 ; RRID:Addgene_213619)
